Addgene plasmid #248135: pFUW-Syb2-G73W
Purpose: Mammalian expression lentiviral vector encoding the wild-type Synaptobrevin2 (Syb2) with G73W mutation
Depositing lab: Ege Kavalali. Depositing organization: Vanderbilt University. Publication: Synaptobrevin-2 disease variants reveal spatial constraints within the presynaptic active zone. Guzikowski NJ, Bagatelas ED, Shin OH, Khan YA, Esquivies L, Alten B, Brunger AT, Kavalali ET. Proc Natl Acad Sci U S A. 2025 Nov 4;122(44):e2507347122. doi: 10.1073/pnas.2507347122. Epub 2025 Oct 30. PubMed 41166419.
Backbone
  Vector backbone: pFUW
  Backbone size w/o insert (bp): 9124
  Vector type: Mammalian Expression
Growth in bacteria
  Bacterial resistance: Ampicillin, 100 μg/mL
  Growth temperature: 37°C
  Growth strain: DH5alpha
  Copy number: High Copy
Gene/Insert
  Gene/Insert name: Syb2-G73W
  Species: R. norvegicus (rat)
  Insert size (bp): 1068
  Mutation: G73W
  Entrez Gene: Vamp2 (a.k.a. RATVAMPB, RATVAMPIR, SYB, Syb2)
  Promoter: Ubiquitin
  Cloning method: Restriction Enzyme; 5′ cloning site EcoRI (not destroyed); 3′ cloning site BamHI (not destroyed)
  Sequencing primers: 5′ ttgaaatgtaatcatttgggtc; 3′ aggttgattatcgataagcttg
Resource information
  A portion of this plasmid was derived from a plasmid made by: Dr. David Baltimore
Terms and licenses: Academic/Nonprofit Terms; Industry Terms: Not Available to Industry
How to cite: pFUW-Syb2-G73W was a gift from Ege Kavalali (Addgene plasmid # 248135 ; http://n2t.net/addgene:248135 ; RRID:Addgene_248135)
