[The description below was written by a language model from this plasmid's Addgene catalogue record and pLannotate feature annotations shown in this document.]
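Description:
pFUW-Syb2-G73W is an HIV-1-based lentiviral transfer plasmid built on the pFUW backbone for expressing a mutant form of rat synaptobrevin-2 (Syb2, encoded by Vamp2) in mammalian cells. It is maintained in E. coli as a high-copy plasmid through a ColE1/pUC-type origin and selected with ampicillin via the β-lactamase gene. An f1 origin is also present. Outside the viral region, the backbone carries an SV40/EM7-driven bleomycin/Zeocin resistance cassette with an SV40 polyadenylation signal.

The viral genome is transcribed from a CMV enhancer/promoter fused to a truncated 5' LTR, a chimeric arrangement that typically makes genomic RNA production in packaging cells Tat-independent. Downstream lie the Ψ packaging signal with a gag fragment, the Rev response element for nuclear export of the unspliced RNA, and the cPPT/CTS, which aids nuclear import of the reverse-transcribed genome. The internal expression cassette uses the human ubiquitin C promoter to drive the Vamp2 coding sequence, cloned between EcoRI and BamHI sites. It is followed by a WPRE to enhance transcript stability and expression, then a truncated 3' LTR and a bGH polyadenylation signal. No tag or fluorescent reporter is annotated. The annotated coding region spans about 350 bp, considerably shorter than the 1,068 bp insert size listed in the catalogue, and the record does not explain the difference.

The insert carries the G73W substitution in this vesicular SNARE protein, which mediates synaptic vesicle fusion and neurotransmitter release. The associated publication concerns synaptobrevin-2 disease variants and spatial constraints within the presynaptic active zone, which suggests the construct serves to express this variant by lentiviral delivery for studying its functional effects.
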