Features (pLannotate 1.2.2; 31 found; start..end, strand, type, name):
     30..82      -  misc_feature   bom (fragment): basis of mobility region from pBR322
    237..616     +  enhancer       CMV enhancer: human cytomegalovirus immediate early enhancer
    617..816     +  promoter       CMV promoter: human cytomegalovirus (CMV) immediate early promoter
    834..1014    +  LTR            5' LTR (truncated): truncated 5' long terminal repeat (LTR) from HIV-1
   1061..1186    +  misc_feature   HIV-1 Ψ: packaging signal of human immunodeficiency virus type 1
   1170..1533    +  CDS            HIV-1 gag (fragment): gag protein from human immunodeficiency virus 1; gag
   1679..1912    +  misc_feature   RRE: The Rev response element (RRE) of HIV-1 allows for Rev-dependent mRNA export from the nucleus to the cytoplasm.
   2289..2389    +  CDS            Rev (fragment): human immunodeficiency virus 1 (HIV-1) Rev protein; rev; enhances nuclear export of unspliced and incompletely spliced viral mRNAs
   2439..2556    +  misc_feature   cPPT/CTS: central polypurine tract and central termination sequence of HIV-1
   2621..3832    +  promoter       UbC promoter: human ubiquitin C promoter
   3843..3865    -  misc_feature   MCS (fragment): pUC18/19 multiple cloning site
   3872..4219    +  CDS            Vamp2: VAMP2_MOUSE - Also known as Syb2. Experimental evidence at protein level: Swiss-Prot protein existence level 1. Involved in the targeting and/or fusion of transport vesicles to their target membrane (PubMed:9430681). Major SNARE protein of synaptic vesicles which mediates fusion of synaptic vesicles to release neurotransmitters. Essential for fast vesicular exocytosis and activity-dependent neurotransmitter release as well as fast endocytosis that mediates rapid reuse of synaptic vesicles (PubMed:15475946). Modulates the gating characteristics of the delayed rectifier voltage- dependent potass
   4235..4258    +  misc_feature   MCS (fragment): pBluescript multiple cloning site
   4258..4846    +  misc_feature   WPRE: woodchuck hepatitis virus posttranscriptional regulatory element
   4783..5364    +  CDS            nef (fragment): NEF_HV1H2 - Experimental evidence at protein level: Swiss-Prot protein existence level 1. Extracellular Nef protein targets CD4(+) T-lymphocytes for apoptosis by interacting with CXCR4 surface receptors. From Human immunodeficiency virus type 1 group M subtype B (isolate HXB2) (HIV-1).
   5371..5551    +  LTR            5' LTR (truncated): truncated 5' long terminal repeat (LTR) from HIV-1
   5583..5807    +  polyA_signal   bGH poly(A) signal: bovine growth hormone polyadenylation signal
   5811..5832    +  promoter       SV40 promoter (fragment): SV40 enhancer and early promoter
   5853..6281    +  rep_origin     f1 ori (sequence partly withheld): f1 bacteriophage origin of replication; arrow indicates direction of (+) strand synthesis
   6295..6624    +  promoter       SV40 promoter: SV40 enhancer and early promoter
   6672..6719    +  promoter       EM7 promoter: synthetic bacterial promoter&nbsp
   6738..7112    +  CDS            BleoR: antibiotic-binding protein; Sh ble from Streptoalloteichus hindustanus; confers resistance to bleomycin, phleomycin, and Zeocin™
   7122..7247    +  CDS            ble (fragment): BLE_KLEPN - Experimental evidence at protein level: Swiss-Prot protein existence level 1. Binding protein with a strong affinity to the bleomycin family of antibiotics. Binds to CL990; an antimitotic-antibiotic compound. From Klebsiella pneumoniae.
   7242..7363    +  polyA_signal   SV40 poly(A) signal: SV40 polyadenylation signal
   7436..7452    -  protein_bind   lac operator: The lac repressor binds to the lac operator to inhibit transcription in E. coli. This inhibition can be relieved by adding lactose or isopropyl-β-D-thiogalactopyranoside (IPTG). lac repressor encoded by lacI
   7460..7490    -  promoter       lac promoter: promoter for the E. coli lac operon
   7505..7526    -  protein_bind   CAP binding site: CAP binding activates transcription in the presence of cAMP. E. coli catabolite activator protein
   7539..7631    -  CDS            lacI (fragment): lac repressor; lacI; The lac repressor binds to the lac operator to inhibit transcription in E. coli. This inhibition can be relieved by adding lactose or isopropyl-β-D-thiogalactopyranoside (IPTG).
   7814..8402    -  rep_origin     ori: high-copy-number ColE1/pMB1/pBR322/pUC origin of replication
   8573..9433    -  CDS            AmpR: β-lactamase; bla; confers resistance to ampicillin, carbenicillin, and related antibiotics
   9434..9538    -  promoter       AmpR promoter: bla
>Addgene plasmid #248135 | pFUW-Syb2-G73W | addgene full sequence | sequence record 493400 | Addgene NGS Result
TCGACGGATCGGGAGATCTCCCGATCCCCTATGGTGCACTCTCAGTACAATCTGCTCTGATGCCGCATAG
TTAAGCCAGTATCTGCTCCCTGCTTGTGTGTTGGAGGTCGCTGAGTAGTGCGCGAGCAAAATTTAAGCTA
CAACAAGGCAAGGCTTGACCGACAATTGCATGAAGAATCTGCTTAGGGTTAGGCGTTTTGCGCTGCTTCG
CGATGTACGGGCCAGATATACGCGTTGACATTGATTATTGACTAGTTATTAATAGTAATCAATTACGGGG
TCATTAGTTCATAGCCCATATATGGAGTTCCGCGTTACATAACTTACGGTAAATGGCCCGCCTGGCTGAC
CGCCCAACGACCCCCGCCCATTGACGTCAATAATGACGTATGTTCCCATAGTAACGCCAATAGGGACTTT
CCATTGACGTCAATGGGTGGAGTATTTACGGTAAACTGCCCACTTGGCAGTACATCAAGTGTATCATATG
CCAAGTACGCCCCCTATTGACGTCAATGACGGTAAATGGCCCGCCTGGCATTATGCCCAGTACATGACCT
TATGGGACTTTCCTACTTGGCAGTACATCTACGTATTAGTCATCGCTATTACCATGGTGATGCGGTTTTG
GCAGTACATCAATGGGCGTGGATAGCGGTTTGACTCACGGGGATTTCCAAGTCTCCACCCCATTGACGTC
AATGGGAGTTTGTTTTGGCACCAAAATCAACGGGACTTTCCAAAATGTCGTAACAACTCCGCCCCATTGA
CGCAAATGGGCGGTAGGCGTGTACGGTGGGAGGTCTATATAAGCAGCGCGTTTTGCCTGTACTGGGTCTC
TCTGGTTAGACCAGATCTGAGCCTGGGAGCTCTCTGGCTAACTAGGGAACCCACTGCTTAAGCCTCAATA
AAGCTTGCCTTGAGTGCTTCAAGTAGTGTGTGCCCGTCTGTTGTGTGACTCTGGTAACTAGAGATCCCTC
AGACCCTTTTAGTCAGTGTGGAAAATCTCTAGCAGTGGCGCCCGAACAGGGACTTGAAAGCGAAAGGGAA
ACCAGAGGAGCTCTCTCGACGCAGGACTCGGCTTGCTGAAGCGCGCACGGCAAGAGGCGAGGGGCGGCGA
CTGGTGAGTACGCCAAAAATTTTGACTAGCGGAGGCTAGAAGGAGAGAGATGGGTGCGAGAGCGTCAGTA
TTAAGCGGGGGAGAATTAGATCGCGATGGGAAAAAATTCGGTTAAGGCCAGGGGGAAAGAAAAAATATAA
ATTAAAACATATAGTATGGGCAAGCAGGGAGCTAGAACGATTCGCAGTTAATCCTGGCCTGTTAGAAACA
TCAGAAGGCTGTAGACAAATACTGGGACAGCTACAACCATCCCTTCAGACAGGATCAGAAGAACTTAGAT
CATTATATAATACAGTAGCAACCCTCTATTGTGTGCATCAAAGGATAGAGATAAAAGACACCAAGGAAGC
TTTAGACAAGATAGAGGAAGAGCAAAACAAAAGTAAGACCACCGCACAGCAAGCGGCCGCTGATCTTCAG
ACCTGGAGGAGGAGATATGAGGGACAATTGGAGAAGTGAATTATATAAATATAAAGTAGTAAAAATTGAA
CCATTAGGAGTAGCACCCACCAAGGCAAAGAGAAGAGTGGTGCAGAGAGAAAAAAGAGCAGTGGGAATAG
GAGCTTTGTTCCTTGGGTTCTTGGGAGCAGCAGGAAGCACTATGGGCGCAGCGTCAATGACGCTGACGGT
ACAGGCCAGACAATTATTGTCTGGTATAGTGCAGCAGCAGAACAATTTGCTGAGGGCTATTGAGGCGCAA
CAGCATCTGTTGCAACTCACAGTCTGGGGCATCAAGCAGCTCCAGGCAAGAATCCTGGCTGTGGAAAGAT
ACCTAAAGGATCAACAGCTCCTGGGGATTTGGGGTTGCTCTGGAAAACTCATTTGCACCACTGCTGTGCC
TTGGAATGCTAGTTGGAGTAATAAATCTCTGGAACAGATTTGGAATCACACGACCTGGATGGAGTGGGAC
AGAGAAATTAACAATTACACAAGCTTAATACACTCCTTAATTGAAGAATCGCAAAACCAGCAAGAAAAGA
ATGAACAAGAATTATTGGAATTAGATAAATGGGCAAGTTTGTGGAATTGGTTTAACATAACAAATTGGCT
GTGGTATATAAAATTATTCATAATGATAGTAGGAGGCTTGGTAGGTTTAAGAATAGTTTTTGCTGTACTT
TCTATAGTGAATAGAGTTAGGCAGGGATATTCACCATTATCGTTTCAGACCCACCTCCCAACCCCGAGGG
GACCCGACAGGCCCGAAGGAATAGAAGAAGAAGGTGGAGAGAGAGACAGAGACAGATCCATTCGATTAGT
GAACGGATCGGCACTGCGTGCGCCAATTCTGCAGACAAATGGCAGTATTCATCCACAATTTTAAAAGAAA
AGGGGGGATTGGGGGGTACAGTGCAGGGGAAAGAATAGTAGACATAATAGCAACAGACATACAAACTAAA
GAATTACAAAAACAAATTACAAAAATTCAAAATTTTCGGGTTTATTACAGGGACAGCAGAGATCCAGTTT
GGTTAATTAACCCGTGTCGGCTCCAGATCTGGCCTCCGCGCCGGGTTTTGGCGCCTCCCGCGGGCGCCCC
CCTCCTCACGGCGAGCGCTGCCACGTCAGACGAAGGGCGCAGCGAGCGTCCTGATCCTTCCGCCCGGACG
CTCAGGACAGCGGCCCGCTGCTCATAAGACTCGGCCTTAGAACCCCAGTATCAGCAGAAGGACATTTTAG
GACGGGACTTGGGTGACTCTAGGGCACTGGTTTTCTTTCCAGAGAGCGGAACAGGCGAGGAAAAGTAGTC
CCTTCTCGGCGATTCTGCGGAGGGATCTCCGTGGGGCGGTGAACGCCGATGATTATATAAGGACGCGCCG
GGTGTGGCACAGCTAGTTCCGTCGCAGCCGGGATTTGGGTCGCGGTTCTTGTTTGTGGATCGCTGTGATC
GTCACTTGGTGAGTAGCGGGCTGCTGGGCTGGCCGGGGCTTTCGTGGCCGCCGGGCCGCTCGGTGGGACG
GAAGCGTGTGGAGAGACCGCCAAGGGCTGTAGTCTGGGTCCGCGAGCAAGGTTGCCCTGAACTGGGGGTT
GGGGGGAGCGCAGCAAAATGGCGGCTGTTCCCGAGTCTTGAATGGAAGACGCTTGTGAGGCGGGCTGTGA
GGTCGTTGAAACAAGGTGGGGGGCATGGTGGGCGGCAAGAACCCAAGGTCTTGAGGCCTTCGCTAATGCG
GGAAAGCTCTTATTCGGGTGAGATGGGCTGGGGCACCATCTGGGGACCCTGACGTGAAGTTTGTCACTGA
CTGGAGAACTCGGTTTGTCGTCTGTTGCGGGGGCGGCAGTTATGGCGGTGCCGTTGGGCAGTGCACCCGT
ACCTTTGGGAGCGCGCGCCCTCGTCGTGTCGTGACGTCACCCGTTCTGTTGGCTTATAATGCAGGGTGGG
GCCACCTGCCGGTAGGTGTGCGGTAGGCTTTTCTCCGTCGCAGGACGCAGGGTTCGGGCCTAGGGTAGGC
TCTCCTGAATCGACAGGCGCCGGACCTCTGGTGAGGGGAGGGATAAGTGAGGCGTCAGTTTCTTTGGTCG
GTTTTATGTACCTATCTTCTTAAGTAGCTGAAGCTCCGGTTTTGAACTATGCGCTCGGGGTTGGCGAGTG
TGTTTTGTGAAGTTTTTTAGGCACCTTTTGAAATGTAATCATTTGGGTCAATATGTAATTTTCAGTGTTA
GACTAGTAAATTGTCCGCTAAATTCTGGCCGTTTTTGGCTTTTTTGTTAGACGAAGCTTGGGCTGCAGGT
CGACTCTAGAGGATCGAATTCATGTCGGCTACCGCTGCCACCGTCCCGCCTGCCGCCCCGGCCGGCGAGG
GTGGCCCCCCTGCACCTCCTCCAAATCTTACCAGTAACAGGAGACTGCAGCAGACCCAGGCCCAGGTGGA
TGAGGTGGTGGACATCATGAGGGTGAATGTGGACAAGGTCCTGGAGCGAGACCAGAAGCTATCGGAACTG
GATGATCGCGCAGATGCCCTCCAGGCATGGGCCTCCCAGTTTGAAACAAGTGCAGCCAAGCTCAAGCGCA
AATACTGGTGGAAAAACCTCAAGATGATGATCATCTTGGGAGTGATTTGCGCCATCATCCTCATCATCAT
CATCGTTTACTTCAGCACTTAAGGATCCGTTAACAATTCGATATCAAGCTTATCGATAATCAACCTCTGG
ATTACAAAATTTGTGAAAGATTGACTGGTATTCTTAACTATGTTGCTCCTTTTACGCTATGTGGATACGC
TGCTTTAATGCCTTTGTATCATGCTATTGCTTCCCGTATGGCTTTCATTTTCTCCTCCTTGTATAAATCC
TGGTTGCTGTCTCTTTATGAGGAGTTGTGGCCCGTTGTCAGGCAACGTGGCGTGGTGTGCACTGTGTTTG
CTGACGCAACCCCCACTGGTTGGGGCATTGCCACCACCTGTCAGCTCCTTTCCGGGACTTTCGCTTTCCC
CCTCCCTATTGCCACGGCGGAACTCATCGCCGCCTGCCTTGCCCGCTGCTGGACAGGGGCTCGGCTGTTG
GGCACTGACAATTCCGTGGTGTTGTCGGGGAAATCATCGTCCTTTCCTTGGCTGCTCGCCTGTGTTGCCA
CCTGGATTCTGCGCGGGACGTCCTTCTGCTACGTCCCTTCGGCCCTCAATCCAGCGGACCTTCCTTCCCG
CGGCCTGCTGCCGGCTCTGCGGCCTCTTCCGCGTCTTCGCCTTCGCCCTCAGACGAGTCGGATCTCCCTT
TGGGCCGCCTCCCCGCATCGATACCGTCGACCTCGAGACCTAGAAAAACATGGAGCAATCACAAGTAGCA
ATACAGCAGCTACCAATGCTGATTGTGCCTGGCTAGAAGCACAAGAGGAGGAGGAGGTGGGTTTTCCAGT
CACACCTCAGGTACCTTTAAGACCAATGACTTACAAGGCAGCTGTAGATCTTAGCCACTTTTTAAAAGAA
AAGGGGGGACTGGAAGGGCTAATTCACTCCCAACGAAGACAAGATATCCTTGATCTGTGGATCTACCACA
CACAAGGCTACTTCCCTGATTGGCAGAACTACACACCAGGGCCAGGGATCAGATATCCACTGACCTTTGG
ATGGTGCTACAAGCTAGTACCAGTTGAGCAAGAGAAGGTAGAAGAAGCCAATGAAGGAGAGAACACCCGC
TTGTTACACCCTGTGAGCCTGCATGGGATGGATGACCCGGAGAGAGAAGTATTAGAGTGGAGGTTTGACA
GCCGCCTAGCATTTCATCACATGGCCCGAGAGCTGCATCCGGACTGTACTGGGTCTCTCTGGTTAGACCA
GATCTGAGCCTGGGAGCTCTCTGGCTAACTAGGGAACCCACTGCTTAAGCCTCAATAAAGCTTGCCTTGA
GTGCTTCAAGTAGTGTGTGCCCGTCTGTTGTGTGACTCTGGTAACTAGAGATCCCTCAGACCCTTTTAGT
CAGTGTGGAAAATCTCTAGCAGGGCCCGTTTAAACCCGCTGATCAGCCTCGACTGTGCCTTCTAGTTGCC
AGCCATCTGTTGTTTGCCCCTCCCCCGTGCCTTCCTTGACCCTGGAAGGTGCCACTCCCACTGTCCTTTC
CTAATAAAATGAGGAAATTGCATCGCATTGTCTGAGTAGGTGTCATTCTATTCTGGGGGGTGGGGTGGGG
CAGGACAGCAAGGGGGAGGATTGGGAAGACAATAGCAGGCATGCTGGGGATGCGGTGGGCTCTATGGCTT
CTGAGGCGGAAAGAACCAGCTGGGGCTCTAGGGGGTATCCCC
[124 nt withheld, positions 5853-5976]
C
[91 nt withheld, positions 5978-6068]
A
[49 nt withheld, positions 6070-6118]
CCTTTGACGTTGGAGTCCACGTTCTTT
[37 nt withheld, positions 6146-6182]
ACCCTATCTCGGTCTATTCTTTTGATTTATAAGGGATTTTGCCGATTTCGGCCTATTGGTTAAAAAATGA
GCTGATTTAACAAAAATTTAACGCGAATTAATTCTGTGGAATGTGTGTCAGTTAGGGTGTGGAAAGTCCC
CAGGCTCCCCAGCAGGCAGAAGTATGCAAAGCATGCATCTCAATTAGTCAGCAACCAGGTGTGGAAAGTC
CCCAGGCTCCCCAGCAGGCAGAAGTATGCAAAGCATGCATCTCAATTAGTCAGCAACCATAGTCCCGCCC
CTAACTCCGCCCATCCCGCCCCTAACTCCGCCCAGTTCCGCCCATTCTCCGCCCCATGGCTGACTAATTT
TTTTTATTTATGCAGAGGCCGAGGCCGCCTCTGCCTCTGAGCTATTCCAGAAGTAGTGAGGAGGCTTTTT
TGGAGGCCTAGGCTTTTGCAAAAAGCTCCCGGGAGCTTGTATATCCATTTTCGGATCTGATCAGCACGTG
TTGACAATTAATCATCGGCATAGTATATCGGCATAGTATAATACGACAAGGTGAGGAACTAAACCATGGC
CAAGTTGACCAGTGCCGTTCCGGTGCTCACCGCGCGCGACGTCGCCGGAGCGGTCGAGTTCTGGACCGAC
CGGCTCGGGTTCTCCCGGGACTTCGTGGAGGACGACTTCGCCGGTGTGGTCCGGGACGACGTGACCCTGT
TCATCAGCGCGGTCCAGGACCAGGTGGTGCCGGACAACACCCTGGCCTGGGTGTGGGTGCGCGGCCTGGA
CGAGCTGTACGCCGAGTGGTCGGAGGTCGTGTCCACGAACTTCCGGGACGCCTCCGGGCCGGCCATGACC
GAGATCGGCGAGCAGCCGTGGGGGCGGGAGTTCGCCCTGCGCGACCCGGCCGGCAACTGCGTGCACTTCG
TGGCCGAGGAGCAGGACTGACACGTGCTACGAGATTTCGATTCCACCGCCGCCTTCTATGAAAGGTTGGG
CTTCGGAATCGTTTTCCGGGACGCCGGCTGGATGATCCTCCAGCGCGGGGATCTCATGCTGGAGTTCTTC
GCCCACCCCAACTTGTTTATTGCAGCTTATAATGGTTACAAATAAAGCAATAGCATCACAAATTTCACAA
ATAAAGCATTTTTTTCACTGCATTCTAGTTGTGGTTTGTCCAAACTCATCAATGTATCTTATCATGTCTG
TATACCGTCGACCTCTAGCTAGAGCTTGGCGTAATCATGGTCATAGCTGTTTCCTGTGTGAAATTGTTAT
CCGCTCACAATTCCACACAACATACGAGCCGGAAGCATAAAGTGTAAAGCCTGGGGTGCCTAATGAGTGA
GCTAACTCACATTAATTGCGTTGCGCTCACTGCCCGCTTTCCAGTCGGGAAACCTGTCGTGCCAGCTGCA
TTAATGAATCGGCCAACGCGCGGGGAGAGGCGGTTTGCGTATTGGGCGCTCTTCCGCTTCCTCGCTCACT
GACTCGCTGCGCTCGGTCGTTCGGCTGCGGCGAGCGGTATCAGCTCACTCAAAGGCGGTAATACGGTTAT
CCACAGAATCAGGGGATAACGCAGGAAAGAACATGTGAGCAAAAGGCCAGCAAAAGGCCAGGAACCGTAA
AAAGGCCGCGTTGCTGGCGTTTTTCCATAGGCTCCGCCCCCCTGACGAGCATCACAAAAATCGACGCTCA
AGTCAGAGGTGGCGAAACCCGACAGGACTATAAAGATACCAGGCGTTTCCCCCTGGAAGCTCCCTCGTGC
GCTCTCCTGTTCCGACCCTGCCGCTTACCGGATACCTGTCCGCCTTTCTCCCTTCGGGAAGCGTGGCGCT
TTCTCATAGCTCACGCTGTAGGTATCTCAGTTCGGTGTAGGTCGTTCGCTCCAAGCTGGGCTGTGTGCAC
GAACCCCCCGTTCAGCCCGACCGCTGCGCCTTATCCGGTAACTATCGTCTTGAGTCCAACCCGGTAAGAC
ACGACTTATCGCCACTGGCAGCAGCCACTGGTAACAGGATTAGCAGAGCGAGGTATGTAGGCGGTGCTAC
AGAGTTCTTGAAGTGGTGGCCTAACTACGGCTACACTAGAAGAACAGTATTTGGTATCTGCGCTCTGCTG
AAGCCAGTTACCTTCGGAAAAAGAGTTGGTAGCTCTTGATCCGGCAAACAAACCACCGCTGGTAGCGGTG
GTTTTTTTGTTTGCAAGCAGCAGATTACGCGCAGAAAAAAAGGATCTCAAGAAGATCCTTTGATCTTTTC
TACGGGGTCTGACGCTCAGTGGAACGAAAACTCACGTTAAGGGATTTTGGTCATGAGATTATCAAAAAGG
ATCTTCACCTAGATCCTTTTAAATTAAAAATGAAGTTTTAAATCAATCTAAAGTATATATGAGTAAACTT
GGTCTGACAGTTACCAATGCTTAATCAGTGAGGCACCTATCTCAGCGATCTGTCTATTTCGTTCATCCAT
AGTTGCCTGACTCCCCGTCGTGTAGATAACTACGATACGGGAGGGCTTACCATCTGGCCCCAGTGCTGCA
ATGATACCGCGAGACCCACGCTCACCGGCTCCAGATTTATCAGCAATAAACCAGCCAGCCGGAAGGGCCG
AGCGCAGAAGTGGTCCTGCAACTTTATCCGCCTCCATCCAGTCTATTAATTGTTGCCGGGAAGCTAGAGT
AAGTAGTTCGCCAGTTAATAGTTTGCGCAACGTTGTTGCCATTGCTACAGGCATCGTGGTGTCACGCTCG
TCGTTTGGTATGGCTTCATTCAGCTCCGGTTCCCAACGATCAAGGCGAGTTACATGATCCCCCATGTTGT
GCAAAAAAGCGGTTAGCTCCTTCGGTCCTCCGATCGTTGTCAGAAGTAAGTTGGCCGCAGTGTTATCACT
CATGGTTATGGCAGCACTGCATAATTCTCTTACTGTCATGCCATCCGTAAGATGCTTTTCTGTGACTGGT
GAGTACTCAACCAAGTCATTCTGAGAATAGTGTATGCGGCGACCGAGTTGCTCTTGCCCGGCGTCAATAC
GGGATAATACCGCGCCACATAGCAGAACTTTAAAAGTGCTCATCATTGGAAAACGTTCTTCGGGGCGAAA
ACTCTCAAGGATCTTACCGCTGTTGAGATCCAGTTCGATGTAACCCACTCGTGCACCCAACTGATCTTCA
GCATCTTTTACTTTCACCAGCGTTTCTGGGTGAGCAAAAACAGGAAGGCAAAATGCCGCAAAAAAGGGAA
TAAGGGCGACACGGAAATGTTGAATACTCATACTCTTCCTTTTTCAATATTATTGAAGCATTTATCAGGG
TTATTGTCTCATGAGCGGATACATATTTGAATGTATTTAGAAAAATAAACAAATAGGGGTTCCGCGCACA
TTTCCCCGAAAAGTGCCACCTGACG
