>Addgene plasmid #248135 | pFUW-Syb2-G73W | depositor partial sequence | sequence record 489225 | Syb2-G73W seq using pFUW 5-sequencing primer (ttgaaatgtaatcatttgggtc)
CTAGTAATTGTCCGCTAAATTCTGGCCGTTTTTGGCTTTTTTGTTAGACGAAGCTTGGGCTGCAGGTCGA
CTCTAGAGGATCGAATTCATGTCGGCTACCGCTGCCACCGTCCCGCCTGCCGCCCCGGCCGGCGAGGGTG
GCCCCCCTGCACCTCCTCCAAATCTTACCAGTAACAGGAGACTGCAGCAGACCCAGGCCCAGGTGGATGA
GGTGGTGGACATCATGAGGGTGAATGTGGACAAGGTCCTGGAGCGAGACCAGAAGCTATCGGAACTGGAT
GATCGCGCAGATGCCCTCCAGGCATGGGCCTCCCAGTTTGAAACAAGTGCAGCCAAGCTCAAGCGCAAAT
ACTGGTGGAAAAACCTCAAGATGATGATCATCTTGGGAGTGATTTGCGCCATCATCCTCATCATCATCAT
CGTTTACTTCAGCACTTAAGGATCCGTTAACAATTCGATATCAAGCTTATCGATAATCAACCTCTGGATT
ACAAAATTTGTGAAAGATTGACTGGTATTCTTAACTATGTTGCTCCTTTTACGCTATGTGGATACGCTGC
TTTAATGCCTTTGTATCATGCTATTGCTTCCCGTATGGCTTTCATTTTCTCCTCCTTGTATAAATCCTGG
TTGCTGTCTCTTTATGAGGAGTTGTGGCCCGTTGTCAGGCAACGTGGCGTGGTGTGCACTGTGTTTGCTG
ACGCAACCCCCACTGGTTGGGGCATTGCCACCACCTGTCAGCTCCTTTCCGGGACTTTCGCTTTCCCCCT
CCCTATTGCCACGGCGGAACTCATCGCCGCCTGCCTTGCCCGCTGCTGGACAGGGGCTCGGCTGTTGGGC
ACTGACAATTCCGTGGTGTTGTCGGGGAAATCATCGTCCTTTCCTTGGCTGCTCGCCTGTGTTGCCACCT
GGATTCTGCGCGGGACGTCCTTCTGCTACGTCCCTTCGGCCCTCAATCCAGCGGACCTTCCTTCCCGCGG
